>Addgene plasmid #132943 | BE3-YE1 | addgene full sequence | sequence record 314816 | Addgene NGS Result
GAGGGCCTATTTCCCATGATTCCTTCATATTTGCATATACGATACAAGGCTGTTAGAGAGATAATTGGAA
TTAATTTGACTGTAAACACAAAGATATTAGTACAAAATACGTGACGTAGAAAGTAATAATTTCTTGGGTA
GTTTGCAGTTTTAAAATTATGTTTTAAAATGGACTATCATATGCTTACCGTAACTTGAAAGTATTTCGAT
TTCTTGGCTTTATATATCTTGTGGAAAGGACGAAACACCGGCCCAGACTGAGCACGTGAGTTTTAGAGCT
AGAAATAGCAAGTTAAAATAAGGCTAGTCCGTTATCAACTTGAAAAAGTGGCACCGAGTCGGTGCTTTTT
TGTTTTAGAGCTAGAAATAGCAAGTTAAAATAAGGCTAGTCCGTTTTTAGCGCGTGCGCCAATTCTGCAG
ACAAATGGCTCTAGAGGTACCCGTTACATAACTTACGGTAAATGGCCCGCCTGGCTGACCGCCCAACGAC
CCCCGCCCATTGACGTCAATAGTAACGCCAATAGGGACTTTCCATTGACGTCAATGGGTGGAGTATTTAC
GGTAAACTGCCCACTTGGCAGTACATCAAGTGTATCATATGCCAAGTACGCCCCCTATTGACGTCAATGA
CGGTAAATGGCCCGCCTGGCATTGTGCCCAGTACATGACCTTATGGGACTTTCCTACTTGGCAGTACATC
TACGTATTAGTCATCGCTATTACCATGGTCGAGGTGAGCCCCACGTTCTGCTTCACTCTCCCCATCTCCC
CCCCCTCCCCACCCCCAATTTTGTATTTATTTATTTTTTAATTATTTTGTGCAGCGATGGGGGCGGGGCG
AGGCGGAGAGGTGCGGCGGCAGCCAATCAGAGCGGCGCGCTCCGAAAGTTTCCTTTTATGGCGAGGCGGC
GGCGGCGGCGGCCCTATAAAAAGCGAAGCGCGCGGCGGGCGGGAGTCGCTGCGCGCTGCCTTCGCCCCGT
GCCCCGCTCCGCCGCCGCCTCGCGCCGCCCGCCCCGGCTCTGACTGACCGCGTTACTCCCACAGGTGAGC
GGGCGGGACGGCCCTTCTCCTCCGGGCTGTAATTAGCTGAGCAAGAGGTAAGGGTTTAAGGGATGGTTGG
TTGGTGGGGTATTAATGTTTAATTACCTGGAGCACCTGCCTGAAATCACTTTTTTTCAGGTTGGACCGGT
GGCTAATACGACTCACTATAGGGAGAGCCGCCACCATGAGCTCAGAGACTGGCCCAGTGGCTGTGGACCC
CACATTGAGACGGCGGATCGAGCCCCATGAGTTTGAGGTATTCTTCGATCCGAGAGAGCTCCGCAAGGAG
ACCTGCCTGCTTTACGAAATTAATTGGGGGGGCCGGCACTCCATTTGGCGACATACATCACAGAACACTA
ACAAGCACGTCGAAGTCAACTTCATCGAGAAGTTCACGACAGAAAGATATTTCTGTCCGAACACAAGGTG
CAGCATTACCTGGTTTCTCAGCTACAGCCCATGCGGCGAATGTAGTAGGGCCATCACTGAATTCCTGTCA
AGGTATCCCCACGTCACTCTGTTTATTTACATCGCAAGGCTGTACCACCACGCTGACCCCGAGAATCGAC
AAGGCCTGCGGGATTTGATCTCTTCAGGTGTGACTATCCAAATTATGACTGAGCAGGAGTCAGGATACTG
CTGGAGAAACTTTGTGAATTATAGCCCGAGTAATGAAGCCCACTGGCCTAGGTATCCCCATCTGTGGGTA
CGACTGTACGTTCTTGAACTGTACTGCATCATACTGGGCCTGCCTCCTTGTCTCAACATTCTGAGAAGGA
AGCAGCCACAGCTGACATTCTTTACCATCGCTCTTCAGTCTTGTCATTACCAGCGACTGCCCCCACACAT
TCTCTGGGCCACCGGGTTGAAAAGCGGCAGCGAGACTCCCGGGACCTCAGAGTCCGCCACACCCGAAAGT
GATAAAAAGTATTCTATTGGTTTAGCCATCGGCACTAATTCCGTTGGATGGGCTGTCATAACCGATGAAT
ACAAAGTACCTTCAAAGAAATTTAAGGTGTTGGGGAACACAGACCGTCATTCGATTAAAAAGAATCTTAT
CGGTGCCCTCCTATTCGATAGTGGCGAAACGGCAGAGGCGACTCGCCTGAAACGAACCGCTCGGAGAAGG
TATACACGTCGCAAGAACCGAATATGTTACTTACAAGAAATTTTTAGCAATGAGATGGCCAAAGTTGACG
ATTCTTTCTTTCACCGTTTGGAAGAGTCCTTCCTTGTCGAAGAGGACAAGAAACATGAACGGCACCCCAT
CTTTGGAAACATAGTAGATGAGGTGGCATATCATGAAAAGTACCCAACGATTTATCACCTCAGAAAAAAG
CTAGTTGACTCAACTGATAAAGCGGACCTGAGGTTAATCTACTTGGCTCTTGCCCATATGATAAAGTTCC
GTGGGCACTTTCTCATTGAGGGTGATCTAAATCCGGACAACTCGGATGTCGACAAACTGTTCATCCAGTT
AGTACAAACCTATAATCAGTTGTTTGAAGAGAACCCTATAAATGCAAGTGGCGTGGATGCGAAGGCTATT
CTTAGCGCCCGCCTCTCTAAATCCCGACGGCTAGAAAACCTGATCGCACAATTACCCGGAGAGAAGAAAA
ATGGGTTGTTCGGTAACCTTATAGCGCTCTCACTAGGCCTGACACCAAATTTTAAGTCGAACTTCGACTT
AGCTGAAGATGCCAAATTGCAGCTTAGTAAGGACACGTACGATGACGATCTCGACAATCTACTGGCACAA
ATTGGAGATCAGTATGCGGACTTATTTTTGGCTGCCAAAAACCTTAGCGATGCAATCCTCCTATCTGACA
TACTGAGAGTTAATACTGAGATTACCAAGGCGCCGTTATCCGCTTCAATGATCAAAAGGTACGATGAACA
TCACCAAGACTTGACACTTCTCAAGGCCCTAGTCCGTCAGCAACTGCCTGAGAAATATAAGGAAATATTC
TTTGATCAGTCGAAAAACGGGTACGCAGGTTATATTGACGGCGGAGCGAGTCAAGAGGAATTCTACAAGT
TTATCAAACCCATATTAGAGAAGATGGATGGGACGGAAGAGTTGCTTGTAAAACTCAATCGCGAAGATCT
ACTGCGAAAGCAGCGGACTTTCGACAACGGTAGCATTCCACATCAAATCCACTTAGGCGAATTGCATGCT
ATACTTAGAAGGCAGGAGGATTTTTATCCGTTCCTCAAAGACAATCGTGAAAAGATTGAGAAAATCCTAA
CCTTTCGCATACCTTACTATGTGGGACCCCTGGCCCGAGGGAACTCTCGGTTCGCATGGATGACAAGAAA
GTCCGAAGAAACGATTACTCCATGGAATTTTGAGGAAGTTGTCGATAAAGGTGCGTCAGCTCAATCGTTC
ATCGAGAGGATGACCAACTTTGACAAGAATTTACCGAACGAAAAAGTATTGCCTAAGCACAGTTTACTTT
ACGAGTATTTCACAGTGTACAATGAACTCACGAAAGTTAAGTATGTCACTGAGGGCATGCGTAAACCCGC
CTTTCTAAGCGGAGAACAGAAGAAAGCAATAGTAGATCTGTTATTCAAGACCAACCGCAAAGTGACAGTT
AAGCAATTGAAAGAGGACTACTTTAAGAAAATTGAATGCTTCGATTCTGTCGAGATCTCCGGGGTAGAAG
ATCGATTTAATGCGTCACTTGGTACGTATCATGACCTCCTAAAGATAATTAAAGATAAGGACTTCCTGGA
TAACGAAGAGAATGAAGATATCTTAGAAGATATAGTGTTGACTCTTACCCTCTTTGAAGATCGGGAAATG
ATTGAGGAAAGACTAAAAACATACGCTCACCTGTTCGACGATAAGGTTATGAAACAGTTAAAGAGGCGTC
GCTATACGGGCTGGGGACGATTGTCGCGGAAACTTATCAACGGGATAAGAGACAAGCAAAGTGGTAAAAC
TATTCTCGATTTTCTAAAGAGCGACGGCTTCGCCAATAGGAACTTTATGCAGCTGATCCATGATGACTCT
TTAACCTTCAAAGAGGATATACAAAAGGCACAGGTTTCCGGACAAGGGGACTCATTGCACGAACATATTG
CGAATCTTGCTGGTTCGCCAGCCATCAAAAAGGGCATACTCCAGACAGTCAAAGTAGTGGATGAGCTAGT
TAAGGTCATGGGACGTCACAAACCGGAAAACATTGTAATCGAGATGGCACGCGAAAATCAAACGACTCAG
AAGGGGCAAAAAAACAGTCGAGAGCGGATGAAGAGAATAGAAGAGGGTATTAAAGAACTGGGCAGCCAGA
TCTTAAAGGAGCATCCTGTGGAAAATACCCAATTGCAGAACGAGAAACTTTACCTCTATTACCTACAAAA
TGGAAGGGACATGTATGTTGATCAGGAACTGGACATAAACCGTTTATCTGATTACGACGTCGATCACATT
GTACCCCAATCCTTTTTGAAGGACGATTCAATCGACAATAAAGTGCTTACACGCTCGGATAAGAACCGAG
GGAAAAGTGACAATGTTCCAAGCGAGGAAGTCGTAAAGAAAATGAAGAACTATTGGCGGCAGCTCCTAAA
TGCGAAACTGATAACGCAAAGAAAGTTCGATAACTTAACTAAAGCTGAGAGGGGTGGCTTGTCTGAACTT
GACAAGGCCGGATTTATTAAACGTCAGCTCGTGGAAACCCGCCAAATCACAAAGCATGTTGCACAGATAC
TAGATTCCCGAATGAATACGAAATACGACGAGAACGATAAGCTGATTCGGGAAGTCAAAGTAATCACTTT
AAAGTCAAAATTGGTGTCGGACTTCAGAAAGGATTTTCAATTCTATAAAGTTAGGGAGATAAATAACTAC
CACCATGCGCACGACGCTTATCTTAATGCCGTCGTAGGGACCGCACTCATTAAGAAATACCCGAAGCTAG
AAAGTGAGTTTGTGTATGGTGATTACAAAGTTTATGACGTCCGTAAGATGATCGCGAAAAGCGAACAGGA
GATAGGCAAGGCTACAGCCAAATACTTCTTTTATTCTAACATTATGAATTTCTTTAAGACGGAAATCACT
CTGGCAAACGGAGAGATACGCAAACGACCTTTAATTGAAACCAATGGGGAGACAGGTGAAATCGTATGGG
ATAAGGGCCGGGACTTCGCGACGGTGAGAAAAGTTTTGTCCATGCCCCAAGTCAACATAGTAAAGAAAAC
TGAGGTGCAGACCGGAGGGTTTTCAAAGGAATCGATTCTTCCAAAAAGGAATAGTGATAAGCTCATCGCT
CGTAAAAAGGACTGGGACCCGAAAAAGTACGGTGGCTTCGATAGCCCTACAGTTGCCTATTCTGTCCTAG
TAGTGGCAAAAGTTGAGAAGGGAAAATCCAAGAAACTGAAGTCAGTCAAAGAATTATTGGGGATAACGAT
TATGGAGCGCTCGTCTTTTGAAAAGAACCCCATCGACTTCCTTGAGGCGAAAGGTTACAAGGAAGTAAAA
AAGGATCTCATAATTAAACTACCAAAGTATAGTCTGTTTGAGTTAGAAAATGGCCGAAAACGGATGTTGG
CTAGCGCCGGAGAGCTTCAAAAGGGGAACGAACTCGCACTACCGTCTAAATACGTGAATTTCCTGTATTT
AGCGTCCCATTACGAGAAGTTGAAAGGTTCACCTGAAGATAACGAACAGAAGCAACTTTTTGTTGAGCAG
CACAAACATTATCTCGACGAAATCATAGAGCAAATTTCGGAATTCAGTAAGAGAGTCATCCTAGCTGATG
CCAATCTGGACAAAGTATTAAGCGCATACAACAAGCACAGGGATAAACCCATACGTGAGCAGGCGGAAAA
TATTATCCATTTGTTTACTCTTACCAACCTCGGCGCTCCAGCCGCATTCAAGTATTTTGACACAACGATA
GATCGCAAACGATACACTTCTACCAAGGAGGTGCTAGACGCGACACTGATTCACCAATCCATCACGGGAT
TATATGAAACTCGGATAGATTTGTCACAGCTTGGGGGTGACTCTGGTGGTTCTACTAATCTGTCAGATAT
TATTGAAAAGGAGACCGGTAAGCAACTGGTTATCCAGGAATCCATCCTCATGCTCCCAGAGGAGGTGGAA
GAAGTCATTGGGAACAAGCCGGAAAGCGATATACTCGTGCACACCGCCTACGACGAGAGCACCGACGAGA
ATGTCATGCTTCTGACTAGCGACGCCCCTGAATACAAGCCTTGGGCTCTGGTCATACAGGATAGCAACGG
TGAGAACAAGATTAAGATGCTCTCTGGTGGTTCTCCCAAGAAGAAGAGGAAAGTCTAACCGGTCATCATC
ACCATCACCATTGAGTTTAAACCCGCTGATCAGCCTAAGAATTCCTAGAGCTCGCTGATCAGCCTCGACT
GTGCCTTCTAGTTGCCAGCCATCTGTTGTTTGCCCCTCCCCCGTGCCTTCCTTGACCCTGGAAGGTGCCA
CTCCCACTGTCCTTTCCTAATAAAATGAGGAAATTGCATCGCATTGTCTGAGTAGGTGTCATTCTATTCT
GGGGGGTGGGGTGGGGCAGGACAGCAAGGGGGAGGATTGGGAAGAGAATAGCAGGCATGCTGGGGAGCGG
CCGCTAGTTATTAATAGTAATCAATTACGGGGTCATTAGTTCATAGCCCATATATGGAGTTCCGCGTTAC
ATAACTTACGGTAAATGGCCCGCCTGGCTGACCGCCCAACGACCCCCGCCCATTGACGTCAATAATGACG
TATGTTCCCATAGTAACGCCAATAGGGACTTTCCATTGACGTCAATGGGTGGAGTATTTACGGTAAACTG
CCCACTTGGCAGTACATCAAGTGTATCATATGCCAAGTACGCCCCCTATTGACGTCAATGACGGTAAATG
GCCCGCCTGGCATTATGCCCAGTACATGACCTTATGGGACTTTCCTACTTGGCAGTACATCTACGTATTA
GTCATCGCTATTACCATGGTGATGCGGTTTTGGCAGTACATCAATGGGCGTGGATAGCGGTTTGACTCAC
GGGGATTTCCAAGTCTCCACCCCATTGACGTCAATGGGAGTTTGTTTTGGCACCAAAATCAACGGGACTT
TCCAAAATGTCGTAACAACTCCGCCCCATTGACGCAAATGGGCGGTAGGCGTGTACGGTGGGAGGTCTAT
ATAAGCAGAGCTGGTTTAGTGAACCGTCAGATCCGCTAGCATGGTGAGCAAGGGCGAGGAGCTGTTCACC
GGGGTGGTGCCCATCCTGGTCGAGCTGGACGGCGACGTAAACGGCCACAAGTTCAGCGTGTCCGGCGAGG
GCGAGGGCGATGCCACCTACGGCAAGCTGACCCTGAAGTTCATCTGCACCACCGGCAAGCTGCCCGTGCC
CTGGCCCACCCTCGTGACCACCCTGACCTACGGCGTGCAGTGCTTCAGCCGCTACCCCGACCACATGAAG
CAGCACGACTTCTTCAAGTCCGCCATGCCCGAAGGCTACGTCCAGGAGCGCACCATCTTCTTCAAGGACG
ACGGCAACTACAAGACCCGCGCCGAGGTGAAGTTCGAGGGCGACACCCTGGTGAACCGCATCGAGCTGAA
GGGCATCGACTTCAAGGAGGACGGCAACATCCTGGGGCACAAGCTGGAGTACAACTACAACAGCCACAAC
GTCTATATCATGGCCGACAAGCAGAAGAACGGCATCAAGGTGAACTTCAAGATCCGCCACAACATCGAGG
ACGGCAGCGTGCAGCTCGCCGACCACTACCAGCAGAACACCCCCATCGGCGACGGCCCCGTGCTGCTGCC
CGACAACCACTACCTGAGCACCCAGTCCGCCCTGAGCAAAGACCCCAACGAGAAGCGCGATCACATGGTC
CTGCTGGAGTTCGTGACCGCCGCCGGGATCACTCTCGGCATGGACGAGCTGTACAAGTAAGGATCCGGGA
TGCAGAAATTGATGATCTATTAAACAATAAAGATGTCCACTAAAATGGAAGTTTTTCCTGTCATACTTTG
TTAAGAAGGGTGAGAACAGAGTACCTACATTTTGAATGGAAGGATTGGAGCTACGGGGGTGGGGGTGGGG
TGGGATTAGATAAATGCCTGCTCTTTACTGAAGGCTCTTTACTATTGCTTTATGATAATGTTTCATAGTT
GGATATCATAATTTAAACAAGCAAAACCAAATTAAGGGCCAGCTCATTCCTCCCACTCATGATCTATAGA
TCTATAGATCTCTCGTGGGATCATTGTTTTTCTCTTGATTCCCACTTTGTGGTTCTAAGTACTGTGGTTT
CCAAATGTGTCAGTTTCATAGCCTGAAGAACGAGATCAGCAGCCTCTGTTCCACATACACTTCATTCTCA
GTATTGTTTTGCCAAGTTCTAATTCCATCAGAAGCTGGTCGACCTGCAGGGGCGCCTGATGCGGTATTTT
CTCCTTACGCATCTGTGCGGTATTTCACACCGCATA
[95 nt withheld, positions 8507-8601]
T
[46 nt withheld, positions 8603-8648]
C
[141 nt withheld, positions 8650-8790]
CCTTTGACGTTGGAGTCCACGTTCTTT
[37 nt withheld, positions 8818-8854]
ACTCTATCTCGGGCTATTCTTTTGATTTATAAGGGATTTTGCCGATTTCGGTCTATTGGTTAAAAAATGA
GCTGATTTAACAAAAATTTAACGCGAATTTTAACAAAATATTAACGTTTACAATTTTATGGTGCACTCTC
AGTACAATCTGCTCTGATGCCGCATAGTTAAGCCAGCCCCGACACCCGCCAACACCCGCTGACGCGCCCT
GACGGGCTTGTCTGCTCCCGGCATCCGCTTACAGACAAGCTGTGACCGTCTCCGGGAGCTGCATGTGTCA
GAGGTTTTCACCGTCATCACCGAAACGCGCGAGACGAAAGGGCCTCGTGATACGCCTATTTTTATAGGTT
AATGTCATGATAATAATGGTTTCTTAGACGTCAGGTGGCACTTTTCGGGGAAATGTGCGCGGAACCCCTA
TTTGTTTATTTTTCTAAATACATTCAAATATGTATCCGCTCATGAGACAATAACCCTGATAAATGCTTCA
ATAATATTGAAAAAGGAAGAGTATGAGTATTCAACATTTCCGTGTCGCCCTTATTCCCTTTTTTGCGGCA
TTTTGCCTTCCTGTTTTTGCTCACCCAGAAACGCTGGTGAAAGTAAAAGATGCTGAAGATCAGTTGGGTG
CACGAGTGGGTTACATCGAACTGGATCTCAACAGCGGTAAGATCCTTGAGAGTTTTCGCCCCGAAGAACG
TTTTCCAATGATGAGCACTTTTAAAGTTCTGCTATGTGGCGCGGTATTATCCCGTATTGACGCCGGGCAA
GAGCAACTCGGTCGCCGCATACACTATTCTCAGAATGACTTGGTTGAGTACTCACCAGTCACAGAAAAGC
ATCTTACGGATGGCATGACAGTAAGAGAATTATGCAGTGCTGCCATAACCATGAGTGATAACACTGCGGC
CAACTTACTTCTGACAACGATCGGAGGACCGAAGGAGCTAACCGCTTTTTTGCACAACATGGGGGATCAT
GTAACTCGCCTTGATCGTTGGGAACCGGAGCTGAATGAAGCCATACCAAACGACGAGCGTGACACCACGA
TGCCTGTAGCAATGGCAACAACGTTGCGCAAACTATTAACTGGCGAACTACTTACTCTAGCTTCCCGGCA
ACAATTAATAGACTGGATGGAGGCGGATAAAGTTGCAGGACCACTTCTGCGCTCGGCCCTTCCGGCTGGC
TGGTTTATTGCTGATAAATCTGGAGCCGGTGAGCGTGGAAGCCGCGGTATCATTGCAGCACTGGGGCCAG
ATGGTAAGCCCTCCCGTATCGTAGTTATCTACACGACGGGGAGTCAGGCAACTATGGATGAACGAAATAG
ACAGATCGCTGAGATAGGTGCCTCACTGATTAAGCATTGGTAACTGTCAGACCAAGTTTACTCATATATA
CTTTAGATTGATTTAAAACTTCATTTTTAATTTAAAAGGATCTAGGTGAAGATCCTTTTTGATAATCTCA
TGACCAAAATCCCTTAACGTGAGTTTTCGTTCCACTGAGCGTCAGACCCCGTAGAAAAGATCAAAGGATC
TTCTTGAGATCCTTTTTTTCTGCGCGTAATCTGCTGCTTGCAAACAAAAAAACCACCGCTACCAGCGGTG
GTTTGTTTGCCGGATCAAGAGCTACCAACTCTTTTTCCGAAGGTAACTGGCTTCAGCAGAGCGCAGATAC
CAAATACTGTTCTTCTAGTGTAGCCGTAGTTAGGCCACCACTTCAAGAACTCTGTAGCACCGCCTACATA
CCTCGCTCTGCTAATCCTGTTACCAGTGGCTGCTGCCAGTGGCGATAAGTCGTGTCTTACCGGGTTGGAC
TCAAGACGATAGTTACCGGATAAGGCGCAGCGGTCGGGCTGAACGGGGGGTTCGTGCACACAGCCCAGCT
TGGAGCGAACGACCTACACCGAACTGAGATACCTACAGCGTGAGCTATGAGAAAGCGCCACGCTTCCCGA
AGGGAGAAAGGCGGACAGGTATCCGGTAAGCGGCAGGGTCGGAACAGGAGAGCGCACGAGGGAGCTTCCA
GGGGGAAACGCCTGGTATCTTTATAGTCCTGTCGGGTTTCGCCACCTCTGACTTGAGCGTCGATTTTTGT
GATGCTCGTCAGGGGGGCGGAGCCTATGGAAAAACGCCAGCAACGCGGCCTTTTTACGGTTCCTGGCCTT
TTGCTGGCCTTTTGCTCACATGT
Features (pLannotate 1.2.2; 24 found; start..end, strand, type, name):
      1..241     +  promoter       U6 promoter: RNA polymerase III promoter for human U6 snRNA
    270..345     +  misc_RNA       gRNA scaffold: guide RNA scaffold for the Streptococcus pyogenes CRISPR/Cas9 system
    352..395     +  misc_RNA       gRNA scaffold (fragment): guide RNA scaffold for the Streptococcus pyogenes CRISPR/Cas9 system
    442..727     +  enhancer       CMV enhancer: human cytomegalovirus immediate early enhancer; contains an 18-bp deletion relative to the standard CMV enhancer
    729..838     +  promoter       chicken β-actin promoter (fragment): contains a 21-bp deletion relative to the standard chicken β-actin promoter
    830..951     +  promoter       chicken β-actin promoter (fragment): contains a 21-bp deletion relative to the standard chicken β-actin promoter
    952..1179    +  intron         hybrid intron: hybrid between chicken β-actin (CBA) and minute virus of mice (MMV) introns (Gray et al., 2011)
   1194..1212    +  promoter       T7 promoter: promoter for bacteriophage T7 RNA polymerase
   1226..1912    +  CDS            Apobec1: ABEC1_RAT - Experimental evidence at protein level: Swiss-Prot protein existence level 1. Catalytic component of the apolipoprotein B mRNA editing enzyme complex which is responsible for the postranscriptional editing of a CAA codon for Gln to a UAA codon for stop in the APOB mRNA. May also play a role in the epigenetic regulation of gene expression by participating in DNA demethylation. From Rattus norvegicus (Rat).
   1913..1960    +  CDS            ABE(7.10) (fragment): adenine base editor comprising wild-type E. coli TadA fused to the evolved TadA*(7.10) mutant (Gaudelli et al., 2017)
   1961..6061    +  CDS            Cas9 VQR: Streptococcus pyogenes Cas9 endonuclease with the D1135V/R1335Q/T1337R mutations has an altered recognition specificity for the protospacer adjacent motif (PAM) (Kleinstiver et al., 2015)
   6074..6322    +  CDS            UGI: UNGI_BPPB2 - Experimental evidence at protein level: Swiss-Prot protein existence level 1. This protein binds specifically and reversibly to the host uracil-DNA glycosylase, preventing removal of uracil residues from PBS2 DNA by the host uracil-excision repair system. From Bacillus phage PBS2 (Bacteriophage PBS2).
   6439..6550    +  polyA_signal   bGH poly(A) signal: bovine growth hormone polyadenylation signal
   6715..7018    +  enhancer       CMV enhancer: human cytomegalovirus immediate early enhancer
   7019..7222    +  promoter       CMV promoter: human cytomegalovirus (CMV) immediate early promoter
   7251..7970    +  CDS            EGFP: the original enhanced GFP (Yang et al., 1996) mammalian codon-optimized
   7981..8433    +  polyA_signal   PGK poly(A) signal: mouse phosphoglycerate kinase 1 polyadenylation signal
   8455..8506    -  misc_feature   bom (fragment): basis of mobility region from pBR322
   8525..8980    +  rep_origin     f1 ori (sequence partly withheld): f1 bacteriophage origin of replication; arrow indicates direction of (+) strand synthesis
   8981..9030    -  misc_feature   bom (fragment): basis of mobility region from pBR322
   9132..9167    -  CDS            rop (fragment): Rop protein, which maintains plasmids at low copy number; rop
   9262..9366    +  promoter       AmpR promoter: bla
   9367..10227   +  CDS            AmpR: β-lactamase; bla; confers resistance to ampicillin, carbenicillin, and related antibiotics
  10398..10986   +  rep_origin     ori: high-copy-number ColE1/pMB1/pBR322/pUC origin of replication
