[The description below was written by a language model from this plasmid's Addgene catalogue record and pLannotate feature annotations shown in this document.]
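Description:
BE3-YE1 is a mammalian expression plasmid for cytosine base editing, built by Gibson cloning on the X330-U6-Chimeric_BB-CBh-hSpCas9 backbone. The sequenced record is about 11 kb. It is propagated in E. coli as a high-copy plasmid through a ColE1/pUC-type origin with ampicillin selection (AmpR, β-lactamase), and it also carries an f1 phage origin.

The plasmid combines three expression units. A human U6 RNA polymerase III promoter drives a single guide RNA built on the S. pyogenes Cas9 scaffold; the catalogue entry records a specific 20-nt targeting sequence already cloned in, though its genomic target is not named. A CBh-type promoter (CMV enhancer, chicken β-actin promoter and hybrid intron), followed by a short T7 promoter, drives the base editor. This is a fusion of rat APOBEC1 cytidine deaminase, a short linker, an S. pyogenes Cas9 domain and the phage PBS2 uracil glycosylase inhibitor (UGI), terminated by a bGH polyadenylation signal. The automated annotation labels the linker as an ABE fragment and the Cas9 as the VQR variant; these are probably similarity matches, since the catalogue describes the insert simply as BE3. The defining change is the W90Y/R126E pair in the deaminase, the "YE1" variant. APOBEC1 converts cytosine to uracil within the guide-exposed strand, and UGI blocks uracil excision so that the edit resolves as C-to-T. A separate CMV enhancer/promoter–EGFP cassette with a PGK poly(A) signal marks transfected cells.

According to the associated publication title, the construct belongs to work on off-target RNA mutation induced by DNA base editors and its elimination by deaminase mutagenesis.
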