Addgene plasmid #132943: BE3-YE1
Purpose: Gene editing. See Gene/Insert section of plasmid page for targeting sequence cloned into this plasmid.
Depositing lab: Hui Yang. Depositing organization: Center for Excellence in Brain Science and Intelligence Technology, Chinese Academy of Sciences. Publication: Off-target RNA mutation induced by DNA base editing and its elimination by mutagenesis. Zhou C, Sun Y, Yan R, Liu Y, Zuo E, Gu C, Han L, Wei Y, Hu X, Zeng R, Li Y, Zhou H, Guo F, Yang H. Nature. 2019 Jul;571(7764):275-278. doi: 10.1038/s41586-019-1314-0. Epub 2019 Jun 10. PubMed 31181567.
Backbone
  Vector backbone: X330-U6-Chimeric_BB-CBh-hSpCas9
  Backbone manufacturer: Feng Zhang Lab (Addgene#: 42230)
  Vector type: Mammalian Expression, CRISPR ; Base editor
Growth in bacteria
  Bacterial resistance: Ampicillin, 100 μg/mL
  Growth temperature: 37°C
  Growth strain: DH5alpha
  Copy number: High Copy
Gene/Insert
  Gene/Insert name: BE3-(W90Y-R126E)
  gRNA/shRNA sequence: GGCCCAGACTGAGCACGTGA
  Species: Synthetic
  Insert size (bp): 7937
  Mutation: BE3-(W90Y-R126E)
  Cloning method: Gibson Cloning
  Sequencing primers: 5′ unknown
Terms and licenses: Academic/Nonprofit Terms; Industry Terms: Not Available to Industry
How to cite: BE3-YE1 was a gift from Hui Yang (Addgene plasmid # 132943 ; http://n2t.net/addgene:132943 ; RRID:Addgene_132943)
